Addgene plasmid #185094: KBB460
Purpose: NMA111-GFP wild type under endogenous promoter
Depositing lab: Ken Belanger. Depositing organization: Colgate University. Publication: Nuclear localisation is crucial for the proapoptotic activity of the HtrA-like serine protease Nma111p. Belanger KD, Walter D, Henderson TA, Yelton AL, O'Brien TG, Belanger KG, Geier SJ, Fahrenkrog B. J Cell Sci. 2009 Nov 1;122(Pt 21):3931-41. doi: 10.1242/jcs.056887. Epub 2009 Oct 6. PubMed 19808885.
Backbone
  Vector backbone: pRS316
  Vector type: Yeast Expression
  Selectable markers: URA3
Growth in bacteria
  Bacterial resistance: Ampicillin, 100 μg/mL
  Growth temperature: 37°C
  Growth strain: DH5alpha
  Copy number: High Copy
Gene/Insert
  Gene/Insert name: NMA111
  Species: S. cerevisiae (budding yeast)
  Mutation: NMA111-GFP
  Tag / fusion protein: GFP (C terminal on insert)
  Cloning method: Restriction Enzyme; 5′ cloning site unknown (unknown if destroyed)
Terms and licenses: Academic/Nonprofit Terms; Industry Terms: Not Available to Industry
How to cite: KBB460 was a gift from Ken Belanger (Addgene plasmid # 185094 ; http://n2t.net/addgene:185094 ; RRID:Addgene_185094)
