[The description below was written by a language model from this plasmid's Addgene catalogue record and pLannotate feature annotations shown in this document.]
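Description:
KBB460 is a yeast expression plasmid built on pRS316, a yeast–E. coli shuttle vector. In bacteria it replicates from a high-copy ColE1/pUC-type origin and is selected with ampicillin through the bla gene. In Saccharomyces cerevisiae it is maintained by a CEN6/ARS element, which gives stable, low-copy, centromere-based segregation, and it is selected by URA3 complementation of uracil auxotrophy. URA3 also permits counterselection on 5-fluoroorotic acid. The backbone retains the usual pBluescript-derived elements: an f1 origin for single-stranded DNA production, flanking T3 and T7 promoters, lac promoter/operator sequences and interrupted lacZα and polylinker remnants around the insert.

The payload is the wild-type S. cerevisiae NMA111 open reading frame (also known as YNM3), which encodes an HtrA-like nuclear serine protease that promotes apoptosis through cleavage of the inhibitor Bir1. It is fused at its C terminus to GFP carrying the S65T substitution. The record states that expression is driven by the endogenous NMA111 promoter. No promoter is annotated in the feature table, but an unannotated stretch of roughly 350 bp lies between the polylinker remnant and the start of the coding sequence and presumably contains this native upstream region. Downstream of GFP are short fragments of a T7 gene 10-derived sequence, a T7 terminator and a tetracycline-resistance gene remnant. These appear to be carry-over from the GFP source vector, and no yeast terminator is annotated. The cloning sites are not fully recorded. The construct serves as the wild-type reference for visualising Nma111p localisation at near-native expression levels, in work on how nuclear localisation relates to its proapoptotic activity.
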