Features (pLannotate 1.2.2; 24 found; start..end, strand, type, name):
     78..182     +  promoter       AmpR promoter: bla
    183..1043    +  CDS            AmpR: β-lactamase; bla; confers resistance to ampicillin, carbenicillin, and related antibiotics
   1214..1802    +  rep_origin     ori: high-copy-number ColE1/pMB1/pBR322/pUC origin of replication
   1985..2077    +  CDS            lacI (fragment): lac repressor; lacI; The lac repressor binds to the lac operator to inhibit transcription in E. coli. This inhibition can be relieved by adding lactose or isopropyl-β-D-thiogalactopyranoside (IPTG).
   2090..2111    +  protein_bind   CAP binding site: CAP binding activates transcription in the presence of cAMP. E. coli catabolite activator protein
   2126..2156    +  promoter       lac promoter: promoter for the E. coli lac operon
   2164..2180    +  protein_bind   lac operator: The lac repressor binds to the lac operator to inhibit transcription in E. coli. This inhibition can be relieved by adding lactose or isopropyl-β-D-thiogalactopyranoside (IPTG). lac repressor encoded by lacI
   2225..2243    +  promoter       T3 promoter: promoter for bacteriophage T3 RNA polymerase
   2255..2314    -  misc_feature   MCS (fragment): pBluescript multiple cloning site
   2660..5650    +  CDS            NMA111: NM111_YEAST - Also known as YNM3. Experimental evidence at protein level: Swiss-Prot protein existence level 1. Nuclear serine protease which mediates apoptosis through proteolysis of the apoptotic inhibitor BIR1. From Saccharomyces cerevisiae (strain ATCC 204508 / S288c) (Baker's yeast).
   5654..6364    +  CDS            GFP (S65T): GFP (S65T) is a basic (constitutively fluorescent) green fluorescent protein published in 1995, derived from Aequorea victoria.
   6372..6421    +  CDS            SET1 (fragment): solubility-enhancement tag derived from T7 phage gene 10B
   6429..6476    +  terminator     T7 terminator: transcription terminator for bacteriophage T7 RNA polymerase
   6502..6650    -  CDS            TcR (fragment): tetracycline efflux protein; tet; confers resistance to tetracycline
   6647..6675    -  misc_feature   MCS (fragment): pBluescript multiple cloning site
   6684..6702    -  promoter       T7 promoter: promoter for bacteriophage T7 RNA polymerase
   6705..6862    +  CDS            lacZα (fragment): LacZα fragment of β-galactosidase; lacZ fragment
   6866..7294    +  rep_origin     f1 ori (sequence partly withheld): f1 bacteriophage origin of replication; arrow indicates direction of (+) strand synthesis
   7322..7373    -  misc_feature   bom (fragment): basis of mobility region from pBR322
   7452..8255    -  CDS            URA3: orotidine-5'-phosphate decarboxylase, required for uracil biosynthesis; S. cerevisiae URA3; yeast auxotrophic marker, counterselectable with 5-fluoroorotic acid (5-FOA)
   8256..8471    -  promoter       URA3 promoter: S. cerevisiae URA3
   8479..8528    -  misc_feature   bom (fragment): basis of mobility region from pBR322
   8630..8665    -  CDS            rop (fragment): Rop protein, which maintains plasmids at low copy number; rop
   8733..41      -  misc_feature   CEN/ARS (across the origin): S. cerevisiae CEN6 centromere fused to an autonomously replicating sequence
>Addgene plasmid #185094 | KBB460 | addgene full sequence | sequence record 368081 | Addgene NGS Result
ATTAAAAAATTTAAATTATAATTATTTTTATAGCACGTGATGAAAAGGACCCAGGTGGCACTTTTCGGGG
AAATGTGCGCGGAACCCCTATTTGTTTATTTTTCTAAATACATTCAAATATGTATCCGCTCATGAGACAA
TAACCCTGATAAATGCTTCAATAATATTGAAAAAGGAAGAGTATGAGTATTCAACATTTCCGTGTCGCCC
TTATTCCCTTTTTTGCGGCATTTTGCCTTCCTGTTTTTGCTCACCCAGAAACGCTGGTGAAAGTAAAAGA
TGCTGAAGATCAGTTGGGTGCACGAGTGGGTTACATCGAACTGGATCTCAACAGCGGTAAGATCCTTGAG
AGTTTTCGCCCCGAAGAACGTTTTCCAATGATGAGCACTTTTAAAGTTCTGCTATGTGGCGCGGTATTAT
CCCGTATTGACGCCGGGCAAGAGCAACTCGGTCGCCGCATACACTATTCTCAGAATGACTTGGTTGAGTA
CTCACCAGTCACAGAAAAGCATCTTACGGATGGCATGACAGTAAGAGAATTATGCAGTGCTGCCATAACC
ATGAGTGATAACACTGCGGCCAACTTACTTCTGACAACGATCGGAGGACCGAAGGAGCTAACCGCTTTTT
TGCACAACATGGGGGATCATGTAACTCGCCTTGATCGTTGGGAACCGGAGCTGAATGAAGCCATACCAAA
CGACGAGCGTGACACCACGATGCCTGTAGCAATGGCAACAACGTTGCGCAAACTATTAACTGGCGAACTA
CTTACTCTAGCTTCCCGGCAACAATTAATAGACTGGATGGAGGCGGATAAAGTTGCAGGACCACTTCTGC
GCTCGGCCCTTCCGGCTGGCTGGTTTATTGCTGATAAATCTGGAGCCGGTGAGCGTGGGTCTCGCGGTAT
CATTGCAGCACTGGGGCCAGATGGTAAGCCCTCCCGTATCGTAGTTATCTACACGACGGGGAGTCAGGCA
ACTATGGATGAACGAAATAGACAGATCGCTGAGATAGGTGCCTCACTGATTAAGCATTGGTAACTGTCAG
ACCAAGTTTACTCATATATACTTTAGATTGATTTAAAACTTCATTTTTAATTTAAAAGGATCTAGGTGAA
GATCCTTTTTGATAATCTCATGACCAAAATCCCTTAACGTGAGTTTTCGTTCCACTGAGCGTCAGACCCC
GTAGAAAAGATCAAAGGATCTTCTTGAGATCCTTTTTTTCTGCGCGTAATCTGCTGCTTGCAAACAAAAA
AACCACCGCTACCAGCGGTGGTTTGTTTGCCGGATCAAGAGCTACCAACTCTTTTTCCGAAGGTAACTGG
CTTCAGCAGAGCGCAGATACCAAATACTGTTCTTCTAGTGTAGCCGTAGTTAGGCCACCACTTCAAGAAC
TCTGTAGCACCGCCTACATACCTCGCTCTGCTAATCCTGTTACCAGTGGCTGCTGCCAGTGGCGATAAGT
CGTGTCTTACCGGGTTGGACTCAAGACGATAGTTACCGGATAAGGCGCAGCGGTCGGGCTGAACGGGGGG
TTCGTGCACACAGCCCAGCTTGGAGCGAACGACCTACACCGAACTGAGATACCTACAGCGTGAGCTATGA
GAAAGCGCCACGCTTCCCGAAGGGAGAAAGGCGGACAGGTATCCGGTAAGCGGCAGGGTCGGAACAGGAG
AGCGCACGAGGGAGCTTCCAGGGGGAAACGCCTGGTATCTTTATAGTCCTGTCGGGTTTCGCCACCTCTG
ACTTGAGCGTCGATTTTTGTGATGCTCGTCAGGGGGGCGGAGCCTATGGAAAAACGCCAGCAACGCGGCC
TTTTTACGGTTCCTGGCCTTTTGCTGGCCTTTTGCTCACATGTTCTTTCCTGCGTTATCCCCTGATTCTG
TGGATAACCGTATTACCGCCTTTGAGTGAGCTGATACCGCTCGCCGCAGCCGAACGACCGAGCGCAGCGA
GTCAGTGAGCGAGGAAGCGGAAGAGCGCCCAATACGCAAACCGCCTCTCCCCGCGCGTTGGCCGATTCAT
TAATGCAGCTGGCACGACAGGTTTCCCGACTGGAAAGCGGGCAGTGAGCGCAACGCAATTAATGTGAGTT
AGCTCACTCATTAGGCACCCCAGGCTTTACACTTTATGCTTCCGGCTCGTATGTTGTGTGGAATTGTGAG
CGGATAACAATTTCACACAGGAAACAGCTATGACCATGATTACGCCAAGCTCGAAATTAACCCTCACTAA
AGGGAACAAAAGCTGGTACCGGGCCCCCCCTCGAGGTCGACGGTATCGATAAGCTTGATATCGAATTCCT
GCAGGCATCAGCATCAGCAAGATCCAAGAACCTAGAGTCACGATTGAAATATTTAATAATAAATGCTATG
TATCATAGATAAACTAGAAAGAGGCAAGAAAAATTTAACAAGTTTCTTAATTGAATATTATTTTACTGTC
ACTACCATTATTAGACGCCATCTCAGCGTGTGACATGATAATTTTTCTTTTTTTCTTTTTTTTTCCTCAA
GGCGATGATATGAAACTTTCAAAAAATTTATATGTAAATAAAAAAGTTCTACGAGGGTTTAAATACGGAA
GTTTATTTAGAAGATATTTATACTCTGAATACACACGTAGAGTACAGTAAAGGTTTTTTAGATCTACTAA
TGACCATATCGTTGAGCAATATAAAGAAAAGAGACCATTCTAAAATTTCCGATGGAACTTCTGGTGAATC
ATCGCTTGTAAAAAGGAAACAGTTGGAAAGCGCCACCGGAGATCAAGAGGAAGAATATACAGACCATGAA
ATCATTATAGAGCCGTTGCACTTTGCTAATAATAATAACACTGTACTCACAGATTCAGAAAATTATCTAA
GATGGCAAAATACCATCTCCAACGTTGTTAAATCAGTGGTTTCCATTCATTTTTCACAAGTTGCGCCATT
CGATTGCGATTCTGCTTTGGTATCTGAAGCTACCGGATTTGTCGTGGATGCTAAATTAGGTATAATTCTG
ACCAATAGGCACGTCGTTGGTCCTGGTCCGTTCGTAGGCTACGTAGTTTTCGATAATCATGAAGAATGCG
ATGTTATACCAATTTACAGAGATCCTGTTCATGATTTTGGGTTCCTCAAATTCGATCCGAAAAACATAAA
ATATTCTAAGATCAAAGCGTTAACGCTAAAACCAAGTTTGGCTAAGGTCGGCTCAGAAATTAGAGTTGTC
GGTAATGATGCCGGTGAGAAATTAAGTATCCTAGCAGGTTTTATTAGTAGAATTGACAGGAACGCTCCAG
AATATGGTGAGCTGACATACAATGACTTCAATACAGAATATATTCAAGCTGCTGCATCTGCTTCTGGCGG
TTCAAGTGGTTCTCCAGTCGTAAATATAGATGGGTATGCTGTGGCTTTACAGGCAGGTGGCTCTACAGAG
GCATCTACTGATTTTTTTTTACCGTTAGATAGAATTCTTAGAGCGTTAATTTGCATCCAAACCAACAAAC
CTATCACACGTGGTACGATTCAAGTTCAATGGCTGCTGAAGCCTTATGACGAGTGTAGAAGATTAGGTTT
AACTTCAGAGAGAGAAAGTGAGGCTCGTGCTAAATTTCCCGAAAATATCGGACTGTTGGTAGCAGAAACC
GTTTTAAGAGAAGGCCCAGGCTATGATAAAATTAAAGAAGGTGATACTCTAATTTCAATAAACGGTGAAA
CCATATCTTCTTTCATGCAAGTGGATAAAATTCAAGATGAAAATGTTGGGAAGGAAATCCAATTGGTTAT
TCAAAGGGGCGGTGTCGAATGTACTGTCACCTGCACTGTTGGTGATTTACATGCTATCACCCCTCATCGT
TATGTAGAGGTTTGTGGTGCGACTTTTCATGAATTATCATATCAAATGGCAAGGTTTTATGCGCTACCTG
TCAGGGGTGTATTTTTAAGTAGTGCATCAGGGTCTTTCAACTTTGATTCAAAAGAAAGAGTGGGTTGGAT
TGTGGATTCTATAGACAATAAGGAAACCCCCGACTTAGATACATTTATTGAAATTATGAAAACTATTCCA
GATCGTAAGCGCGTTACTGTACGATACCACCATCTAACAGATCAGCATTCTCCACTTGTTACTTCTATTT
ACATTGACCGTCATTGGTGCAATGAATTCAGAGTTTACACAAGGAACGATACAACTGGTATTTGGGATTA
CAAAAATGTTGCTGATCCACTTCCAGCCGATGCGTTGAAACCTCGTTCGGCCAAAATTATTCCTATTCCT
GTTAATAATGAAAAAGTTGCAAAATTGTCATCATCGTTATGTACAGTGGCTACAATGGCAGCAGTTCCAT
TGGATTCACTTTCTGCTGATATTTTAAAAACATCAGGCTTAATCATTGATGCTGAAAAAGGTTATGTCCT
AGTGTCCAGAAGGGTAGTTCCACATGATTGTCTTGATACTTTTGTCACCATTGCAGATTCCCTTGTAGTT
CCAGCCACAGTAGAATTTCTCCATCCAACTCACAACTTCGCTATTGTTAAATATGATCCAGAGTTAGTAA
AGGCTCCACTAATCACTCCCAAGCTATCTACCACCAGAATGAAACGTGGTGATAAGCTTCAGTTTATAGG
TTTTACCCAGAATGATAGAATTGTTACTTCAGAGACCACTGTCACCGATATTTCCTCTGTAAGTATTCCA
AGTAATTTAATTCCGAGGTACCGTGCCACTAATTTAGAAGCTATATCTATCGACTGCAACGTTAGCACCA
GATGTAATTCCGGTATTTTGACAGATAATGATGGTACAGTAAGAGGTTTATGGCTTCCATTTTTAGGCGA
AAGATTAGAAAATAAAGAAAAGGTTTATTTGATGGGATTAGATATAATGGACTGTAGGGAAGTTATAGAT
ATCTTAAAAAATGGCGGTAAACCAAGAGTAAGTATAGTTGATGCTGGGTTCGGTTCAATTTCCGTTCTGC
AAGCCAGAATTAGAGGTGTGCCCGAAGAATGGATCATGCGTATGGAACATGAATCAAATAACAGGCTACA
GTTTATCACTGTTTCTAGAGTTTCTTATACAGAAGACAAGATTCATTTAGAGACCGGTGACGTCATTTTA
TCTGTGAACGGAAAATTAGTCACTGAAATGAATGATTTGAATGGAGTTGTAAGCTCAGCTGATGGTATTT
TGCCATCAGCCATGTTAGATTTTAAAGTTGTTCGTGATGGTAATATTGTTGATTTGAAAATTAAAACCGT
GGAAGTTCAGGAAACCGACCGTTTTGTAATATTTGCAGGTAGTATCTTACAAAAGCCGCATCATGCTGTT
TTGCAAGCTATGGTTGATGTTCCAAAGGGTGTCTACTGTACATTCAGGGGAGAATCGTCACCGGCGCTCC
AGTACGGTATATCTGCCACAAACTTCATAACTCATGTCAATGAAATTGAAACACCTGATCTAGATACATT
TTTGAAAGTTGTCAAAACAATCCCTGATAATAGTTATTGTAAAATGAGGTTAATGACTTTCGACAATGTG
CCCTTCGCTATTTCACTGAAAACGAATTATCATTACTTCCCTACTGCAGAATTGAAGAGGGACAACATCA
CGCACAAATGGATTGAAAAGGAATTTACCGGCAACAGCCAAAGTGAAAAAGCTAGCAAAGGAGAAGAACT
CTTCACTGGAGTTGTCCCAATTCTTGTTGAATTAGATGGTGATGTTAATGGGCACAAATTTTCTGTCAGT
GGAGAGGGTGAAGGTGATGCAACATACGGAAAACTTACCCTTAAATTTATTTGCACTACTGGAAAACTAC
CTGTTCCATGGCCAACACTTGTCACTACTTTCACTTATGGTGTTCAGTGCTTTTCAAGATACCCGGATCA
TATGAAACGGCATGACTTTTTCAAGAGTGCCATGCCCGAAGGTTATGTACAGGAAAGAACTATATTTTTC
AAAGATGACGGGAACTACAAGACACGTGCTGAAGTCAAGTTTGAAGGTGATACCCTTGTTAATAGAATCG
AGTTAAAAGGTATTGATTTTAAAGAAGATGGAAACATTCTTGGGCACAAATTGGAATACAACTATAACTC
ACACAATGTATACATCATGGCAGACAAACAAAAGAATGGAATCAAAGCTAACTTCAAAATTAGACACAAC
ATTGAAGATGGAAGCGTTCAACTAGCAGACCATTATCAACAAAATACTCCAATTGGCGATGGCCCTGTCC
TTTTACCAGACAACCATTACCTGTCCACACAATCTGCCCTTTCGAAAGATCCCAACGAAAAGAGAGACCA
CATGGTCCTTCTTGAGTTTGTAACAGCTGCTGGGATTACACATGGCATGGATGAACTATACAAAGGATCC
GGCTGCTAACAAAGCCCGAAAGGAAGCTGAGTTGGCTGCTGCCACCGCTGAGCAATAACTAGCATAACCC
CTTGGGGCCTCTAAACGGGTCTTGAGGGGTTTTTTGCTGAAAGGAGGAACTATATCCGGATATCCACAGG
ACGGGTGTGGTCGCCATGATCGCGTAGTCGATAGTGGCTCCAAGTAGCGAAGCGAGCAGGACTGGGCGGC
GGCCAAAGCGGTCGGACAGTGCTCCGAGAACGGGTGCGCATAGAAATTGCATCAACGCATATAGCGCTAG
AGCGGCCGCCACCGCGGTGGAGCTCCAATTCGCCCTATAGTGAGTCGTATTACAATTCACTGGCCGTCGT
TTTACAACGTCGTGACTGGGAAAACCCTGGCGTTACCCAACTTAATCGCCTTGCAGCACATCCCCCTTTC
GCCAGCTGGCGTAATAGCGAAGAGGCCCGCACCGATCGCCCTTCCCAACAGTTGCGCAGCCTGAATGGCG
AATGG
[124 nt withheld, positions 6866-6989]
C
[91 nt withheld, positions 6991-7081]
A
[49 nt withheld, positions 7083-7131]
CCTTTGACGTTGGAGTCCACGTTCTTT
[37 nt withheld, positions 7159-7195]
ACCCTATCTCGGTCTATTCTTTTGATTTATAAGGGATTTTGCCGATTTCGGCCTATTGGTTAAAAAATGA
GCTGATTTAACAAAAATTTAACGCGAATTTTAACAAAATATTAACGCTTACAATTTCCTGATGCGGTATT
TTCTCCTTACGCATCTGTGCGGTATTTCACACCGCATAGGGTAATAACTGATATAATTAAATTGAAGCTC
TAATTTGTGAGTTTAGTATACATGCATTTACTTATAATACAGTTTTTTAGTTTTGCTGGCCGCATCTTCT
CAAATATGCTTCCCAGCCTGCTTTTCTGTAACGTTCACCCTCTACCTTAGCATCCCTTCCCTTTGCAAAT
AGTCCTCTTCCAACAATAATAATGTCAGATCCTGTAGAGACCACATCATCCACGGTTCTATACTGTTGAC
CCAATGCGTCTCCCTTGTCATCTAAACCCACACCGGGTGTCATAATCAACCAATCGTAACCTTCATCTCT
TCCACCCATGTCTCTTTGAGCAATAAAGCCGATAACAAAATCTTTGTCGCTCTTCGCAATGTCAACAGTA
CCCTTAGTATATTCTCCAGTAGATAGGGAGCCCTTGCATGACAATTCTGCTAACATCAAAAGGCCTCTAG
GTTCCTTTGTTACTTCTTCTGCCGCCTGCTTCAAACCGCTAACAATACCTGGGCCCACCACACCGTGTGC
ATTCGTAATGTCTGCCCATTCTGCTATTCTGTATACACCCGCAGAGTACTGCAATTTGACTGTATTACCA
ATGTCAGCAAATTTTCTGTCTTCGAAGAGTAAAAAATTGTACTTGGCGGATAATGCCTTTAGCGGCTTAA
CTGTGCCCTCCATGGAAAAATCAGTCAAGATATCCACATGTGTTTTTAGTAAACAAATTTTGGGACCTAA
TGCTTCAACTAACTCCAGTAATTCCTTGGTGGTACGAACATCCAATGAAGCACACAAGTTTGTTTGCTTT
TCGTGCATGATATTAAATAGCTTGGCAGCAACAGGACTAGGATGAGTAGCAGCACGTTCCTTATATGTAG
CTTTCGACATGATTTATCTTCGTTTCCTGCAGGTTTTTGTTCTGTGCAGTTGGGTTAAGAATACTGGGCA
ATTTCATGTTTCTTCAACACTACATATGCGTATATATACCAATCTAAGTCTGTGCTCCTTCCTTCGTTCT
TCCTTCTGTTCGGAGATTACCGAATCAAAAAAATTTCAAGGAAACCGAAATCAAAAAAAAGAATAAAAAA
AAAATGATGAATTGAAAAGGTGGTATGGTGCACTCTCAGTACAATCTGCTCTGATGCCGCATAGTTAAGC
CAGCCCCGACACCCGCCAACACCCGCTGACGCGCCCTGACGGGCTTGTCTGCTCCCGGCATCCGCTTACA
GACAAGCTGTGACCGTCTCCGGGAGCTGCATGTGTCAGAGGTTTTCACCGTCATCACCGAAACGCGCGAG
ACGAAAGGGCCTCGTGATACGCCTATTTTTATAGGTTAATGTCATGATAATAATGGTTTCTTAGACGGAT
CGCTTGCCTGTAACTTACACGCGCCTCGTATCTTTTAATGATGGAATAATTTGGGAATTTACTCTGTGTT
TATTTATTTTTATGTTTTGTATTTGGATTTTAGAAAGTAAATAAAGAAGGTAGAAGAGTTACGGAATGAA
GAAAAAAAAATAAACAAAGGTTTAAAAAATTTCAACAAAAAGCGTACTTTACATATATATTTATTAGACA
AGAAAAGCAGATTAAATAGATATACATTCGATTAACGATAAGTAAAATGTAAAATCACAGGATTTTCGTG
TGTGGTCTTCTACACAGACAAGATGAAACAATTCGGCATTAATACCTGAGAGCAGGAAGAGCAAGATAAA
AGGTAGTATTTGTTGGCGATCCCCCTAGAGTCTTTTACATCTTCGGAAAACAAAAACTATTTTTTCTTTA
ATTTCTTTTTTTACTTTCTATTTTTAATTTATATATTTAT
